>Addgene plasmid #11357 | pRST7-ER beta (short) | addgene partial sequence | sequence record 18234 | T7 5'-TAATACGACTCACTATAGGG-3'
GTCGACGGTATCGATAAGCTTGGTACCGAGCTCGGATCCACTAGTCCAGTGTGGTGGAATTCGGCTTGCC
ACCATGAATTACAGCATTCCCAGCAATGTCACTAACTTGGAAGGTGGGCCTGGTCGGCAGACCACAAGCC
CAAATGTGTTGTGGCCAACACCTGGGCACCTTTCTCCTTTAGTGGTCCATCGCCAGTTATCACATCTGTA
TGCGGAACCTCAAAAGAGTCCCTGGTGTGAAGCAAGATCGCTAGAACACACCTTACCTGTAAACAGAGAG
ACACTGAAAAGGAAGGTTAGTGGGAACCGTTGCGCCAGCCCTGTTACTGGTCCAGGTTCAAAGAGGGATG
CTCACTTCTGCGCTGTCTGCAGCGATTACGCATCGGGATATCACTATGGAGTCTGGTCGTGTGAAGGATG
TAAGGCCTTTTTTAAAAGAAGCATTCAAGGACATAATGATTATATTTGTCCAGCTACAAATCAGTGTACA
ATCGATAAAAACCGGCGCAAGAGCTGCCAGGCCTGCCGACTTCGGAAGTGTTACGAAGTGGGAATGGTGA
AGTGTGGCTCCCGGAGAGAGAGATGTGGGTACCGCCTTGTGCGGAGACAGAGAAGTGCCGACGAGCAGCT
GCACTGTGCCGGCAAGGCCAAGAGAAGTGGCGGCCACGCGCCCCGAGTGCGGGAGCTGCTGCTGGACGCC
CTGAGCCCCGAGCAGCTAGTGCTCACCCCTCCTGGAGGCTGAGCCGCCCCATGTGCTGATC
