[The description below was written by a language model from this plasmid's Addgene catalogue record.]
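Description:
pRST7-ER beta (short) is a mammalian expression plasmid built on the pRST7 backbone (about 5.4 kb without insert) that carries a cDNA for the short form of human estrogen receptor beta, the product of the ESR2 gene (also known as NR3A2). The insert is about 1.4 kb and was placed between HindIII and XbaI sites by restriction cloning, with both sites retained, so the receptor coding region can be excised or swapped as a cassette. The plasmid is propagated in E. coli as a high-copy construct under ampicillin selection. The record gives no feature table and does not name the promoter that drives expression in mammalian cells, the polyadenylation signal, or the bacterial origin. The listing of T7 as the 5′ sequencing primer indicates a T7 promoter sequence upstream of the insert, which could in principle also support in vitro transcription, though this use is not stated. No epitope tags, fusion partners, or mammalian selection marker are recorded.

ER beta is a ligand-activated nuclear receptor transcription factor, and the "short" designation distinguishes this cDNA from a longer ER beta form; the record does not specify how the two differ. Judging from the associated publication, which examines how human ER beta modulates ER alpha transcriptional activity and shapes cellular responses to estrogens and antiestrogens, the plasmid is suited to transient expression of the receptor in cultured mammalian cells. Typical applications would pair it with estrogen-responsive reporter constructs, alone or together with ER alpha, to compare agonist and antagonist pharmacology.
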