Addgene plasmid #11357: pRST7-ER beta (short)
Depositing lab: Donald McDonnell. Publication: The estrogen receptor beta-isoform (ERbeta) of the human estrogen receptor modulates ERalpha transcriptional activity and is a key regulator of the cellular response to estrogens and antiestrogens. Hall JM, McDonnell DP. Endocrinology. 1999 Dec . 140(12):5566-78. 10.1210/endo.140.12.7179 PubMed 10579320.
Backbone
  Vector backbone: pRST7
  Backbone size w/o insert (bp): 5400
  Vector type: Mammalian Expression
Growth in bacteria
  Bacterial resistance: Ampicillin, 100 μg/mL
  Growth temperature: 37°C
  Growth strain: DH5alpha
  Copy number: High Copy
Gene/Insert
  Gene/Insert name: ER beta short (alt name: ER)
  Species: H. sapiens (human)
  Insert size (bp): 1431
  Entrez Gene: ESR2 (a.k.a. ER-BETA, ESR-BETA, ESRB, ESTRB, Erb, NR3A2, ODG8)
  Cloning method: Restriction Enzyme; 5′ cloning site HindIII (not destroyed); 3′ cloning site XbaI (not destroyed)
  Sequencing primers: 5′ T7
Terms and licenses: Academic/Nonprofit Terms; Industry Terms: Not Available to Industry
How to cite: pRST7-ER beta (short) was a gift from Donald McDonnell (Addgene plasmid # 11357 ; http://n2t.net/addgene:11357 ; RRID:Addgene_11357)
